LOCUS       Exported 6721 bp ds-DNA circular SYN 20-JUL-2021
DEFINITION  Expression of SARS-COV-2 Nsp12 D218A in E. coli.
ACCESSION   .
VERSION     .
KEYWORDS    pIA1405
SOURCE      synthetic DNA construct
  ORGANISM  synthetic DNA construct
REFERENCE   1 (bases 1 to 6721)
  TITLE     Nsp9 NMPylation
  JOURNAL   Unpublished
REFERENCE   2 (bases 1 to 6721)
  AUTHORS   .
  TITLE     Direct Submission
  JOURNAL   Exported Jul 20, 2021 from SnapGene Server 1.1.58
            http://www.snapgene.com
FEATURES             Location/Qualifiers
     source          1..6721
                     /organism="synthetic DNA construct"
                     /mol_type="other DNA"
     primer_bind     812..831
                     /label=LacI-R
                     /note="LacI, reverse primer"
     promoter        complement(851..928)
                     /gene="lacI"
                     /label=lacI promoter
     primer_bind     974..993
                     /label=T7
                     /note="T7 promoter, forward primer"
     promoter        974..992
                     /label=T7 promoter
                     /note="promoter for bacteriophage T7 RNA polymerase"
     protein_bind    993..1017
                     /label=lac operator
                     /bound_moiety="lac repressor encoded by lacI"
                     /note="The lac repressor binds to the lac operator to
                     inhibit transcription in E. coli. This inhibition can be
                     relieved by adding lactose or
                     isopropyl-beta-D-thiogalactopyranoside (IPTG)."
     CDS             1073..1090
                     /codon_start=1
                     /product="6xHis affinity tag"
                     /label=6xHis
                     /translation="HHHHHH"
     CDS             1100..1117
                     /codon_start=1
                     /product="thrombin recognition and cleavage site"
                     /label=thrombin site
                     /translation="LVPRGS"
     CDS             1130..1420
                     /codon_start=1
                     /gene="S. cerevisiae SMT3 (truncated)"
                     /product="cleavable ubiquitin-like protein tag"
                     /label=SUMO
                     /translation="MSDSEVNQEAKPEVKPEVKPETHINLKVSDGSSEIFFKIKKTTPL
                     RRLMEAFAKRQGKEMDSLRFLYDGIRIQADQTPEDLDMEDNDIIEAHREQIG"
     CDS             4248..4292
                     /codon_start=1
                     /product="affinity and epitope tag derived from pancreatic
                     ribonuclease A"
                     /label=S-Tag
                     /translation="KETAAAKFERQHMDS"
     primer_bind     complement(4330..4348)
                     /label=T7 Term
                     /note="T7 terminator, reverse primer"
     terminator      4344..4391
                     /label=T7 terminator
                     /note="transcription terminator for bacteriophage T7 RNA
                     polymerase"
     CDS             complement(4621..5436)
                     /codon_start=1
                     /gene="aph(3')-Ia"
                     /product="aminoglycoside phosphotransferase"
                     /label=KanR
                     /note="confers resistance to kanamycin in bacteria or G418
                     (Geneticin(R)) in eukaryotes"
                     /translation="MSHIQRETSCSRPRLNSNMDADLYGYKWARDNVGQSGATIYRLYG
                     KPDAPELFLKHGKGSVANDVTDEMVRLNWLTEFMPLPTIKHFIRTPDDAWLLTTAIPGK
                     TAFQVLEEYPDSGENIVDALAVFLRRLHSIPVCNCPFNSDRVFRLAQAQSRMNNGLVDA
                     SDFDDERNGWPVEQVWKEMHKLLPFSPDSVVTHGDFSLDNLIFDEGKLIGCIDVGRVGI
                     ADRYQDLAILWNCLGEFSPSLQKRLFQKYGIDNPDMNKLQFHLMLDEFF"
     primer_bind     5344..5363
                     /label=Kan-R
                     /note="Kanamycin resistance gene, reverse primer"
     promoter        complement(5437..5528)
                     /gene="bla"
                     /label=AmpR promoter
     rep_origin      complement(5544..6293)
                     /direction=LEFT
                     /label=RSF ori
                     /note="Plasmids containing the RSF 1030 origin of
                     replication can be propagated in E. coli cells that contain
                     additional plasmids with compatible origins."
     primer_bind     complement(5554..5571)
                     /label=L4440
                     /note="L4440 vector, forward primer"
     primer_bind     complement(5794..5813)
                     /label=pBR322ori-F
                     /note="pBR322 origin, forward primer"
     CDS             complement(6489..850)
                     /codon_start=1
                     /gene="lacI"
                     /product="lac repressor"
                     /label=lacI
                     /note="The lac repressor binds to the lac operator to
                     inhibit transcription in E. coli. This inhibition can be
                     relieved by adding lactose or
                     isopropyl-beta-D-thiogalactopyranoside (IPTG)."
                     /translation="MKPVTLYDVAEYAGVSYQTVSRVVNQASHVSAKTREKVEAAMAEL
                     NYIPNRVAQQLAGKQSLLIGVATSSLALHAPSQIVAAIKSRADQLGASVVVSMVERSGV
                     EACKAAVHNLLAQRVSGLIINYPLDDQDAIAVEAACTNVPALFLDVSDQTPINSIIFSH
                     EDGTRLGVEHLVALGHQQIALLAGPLSSVSARLRLAGWHKYLTRNQIQPIAEREGDWSA
                     MSGFQQTMQMLNEGIVPTAMLVANDQMALGAMRAITESGLRVGADISVVGYDDTEDSSC
                     YIPPLTTIKQDFRLLGQTSVDRLLQLSQGQAVKGNQLLPVSLVKRKTTLAPNTQTASPR
                     ALADSLMQLARQVSRLESGQ"
ORIGIN
        1 ggatataaca tgagctgtct tcggtatcgt cgtatcccac taccgagatg tccgcaccaa
       61 cgcgcagccc ggactcggta atggcgcgca ttgcgcccag cgccatctga tcgttggcaa
      121 ccagcatcgc agtgggaacg atgccctcat tcagcatttg catggtttgt tgaaaaccgg
      181 acatggcact ccagtcgcct tcccgttccg ctatcggctg aatttgattg cgagtgagat
      241 atttatgcca gccagccaga cgcagacgcg ccgagacaga acttaatggg cccgctaaca
      301 gcgcgatttg ctggtgaccc aatgcgacca gatgctccac gcccagtcgc gtaccgtctt
      361 catgggagaa aataatactg ttgatgggtg tctggtcaga gacatcaaga aataacgccg
      421 gaacattagt gcaggcagct tccacagcaa tggcatcctg gtcatccagc ggatagttaa
      481 tgatcagccc actgacgcgt tgcgcgagaa gattgtgcac cgccgcttta caggcttcga
      541 cgccgcttcg ttctaccatc gacaccacca cgctggcacc cagttgatcg gcgcgagatt
      601 taatcgccgc gacaatttgc gacggcgcgt gcagggccag actggaggtg gcaacgccaa
      661 tcagcaacga ctgtttgccc gccagttgtt gtgccacgcg gttgggaatg taattcagct
      721 ccgccatcgc cgcttccact ttttcccgcg ttttcgcaga aacgtggctg gcctggttca
      781 ccacgcggga aacggtctga taagagacac cggcatactc tgcgacatcg tataacgtta
      841 ctggtttcac attcaccacc ctgaattgac tctcttccgg gcgctatcat gccataccgc
      901 gaaaggtttt gcgccattcg atggtgtccg ggatctcgac gctctccctt atgcgactcc
      961 tgcattagga aattaatacg actcactata ggggaattgt gagcggataa caattcccct
     1021 gtagaaataa ttttgtttaa ctttaataag gagatatacc atgggcagca gccatcatca
     1081 tcatcatcac agcagcggcc tggtgccgcg cggcagccac atggcaagca tgtcggactc
     1141 agaagtcaat caagaagcta agccagaggt caagccagaa gtcaagcctg agactcacat
     1201 caatttaaag gtgtccgatg gatcttcaga gatcttcttc aagatcaaaa agaccactcc
     1261 tttaagaagg ctgatggaag cgttcgctaa aagacagggt aaggaaatgg actccttaag
     1321 attcttgtac gacggtatta gaatccaagc tgatcagacc cctgaagatt tggacatgga
     1381 ggataacgat attattgagg ctcacagaga acagattggt ggatccgccg acgcgcagtc
     1441 ttttctgaac cgcgtatgcg gggtaagcgc agctcgcttg acaccctgtg gtactgggac
     1501 gtctacagac gtggtttatc gcgcgttcga catctataac gacaaagtcg ccggtttcgc
     1561 taagttcttg aagaccaatt gctgtcgctt tcaagagaaa gatgaagatg ataatcttat
     1621 tgactcttat tttgtagtaa agcgtcacac cttcagcaac tatcagcatg aagaaaccat
     1681 ctataatctt ttgaaggact gtccagcagt agccaagcac gattttttca aatttcgtat
     1741 tgacggtgac atggtccccc acatttcacg ccagcgcctt accaaataca caatggcgga
     1801 tctggtttat gctcttcgtc attttgacga aggaaattgc gacaccctta aggagattct
     1861 ggtaacttat aattgttgcg acgatgacta ttttaataaa aaggattggt atgattttgt
     1921 cgaaaatccg gatattttac gtgtgtacgc aaatctggga gagcgcgttc gccaagcgtt
     1981 gttaaagacg gtacagttct gcgacgccat gcgtaatgcc ggtatcgtgg gtgtgctgac
     2041 cttagataac caagatctta acggtaattg gtatgcattc ggagatttta ttcagaccac
     2101 tcccggctcc ggcgtgccgg tagtggattc ctattatagt ctgctgatgc caatcttgac
     2161 gttgacccgt gccttgacgg cggagagcca tgtggacaca gacttaacga agccttacat
     2221 taaatgggat ttgcttaaat acgacttcac ggaggagcgt cttaaacttt ttgaccgtta
     2281 ctttaagtat tgggaccaga cgtatcaccc caactgcgtc aactgcttag acgatcgctg
     2341 catcttacat tgtgcaaact ttaatgtttt attttccaca gtttttccgc cgacttcctt
     2401 cgggccactg gtacgcaaga tttttgtcga cggcgtgccg tttgtagtct ctacggggta
     2461 ccactttcgt gaacttggtg ttgttcataa ccaggatgtt aatttacatt cgtcacgtct
     2521 ttcattcaaa gagttactgg tatacgcggc cgatcccgcc atgcacgcag cgtccgggaa
     2581 tttacttctg gataaacgta ctacgtgttt cagtgttgca gcgctgacca acaatgtagc
     2641 tttccaaaca gtaaaaccag ggaatttcaa taaggatttt tacgacttcg cagtcagtaa
     2701 gggttttttt aaagagggga gctcggttga gttaaaacac ttttttttcg ctcaggatgg
     2761 gaacgctgca atctccgatt acgactacta tcgctacaac ttacctacga tgtgcgatat
     2821 tcgccaatta ctgttcgtag ttgaagtagt agacaagtat ttcgactgtt acgatggagg
     2881 atgtattaat gcgaaccaag taatcgtcaa taatttagat aaatctgcag gttttccctt
     2941 taataagtgg ggaaaggcgc gcctgtacta cgattcaatg tcgtatgagg accaggacgc
     3001 tcttttcgca tataccaaac gcaatgttat cccgacgatt acgcaaatga atctgaaata
     3061 tgccatttcc gctaaaaatc gcgctcgcac ggtcgcggga gtatcgattt gttctactat
     3121 gactaaccgc caattccatc aaaagttgct taaatctatc gcagcaacgc gtggggcaac
     3181 ggtggtcatc gggacctcga agttttatgg aggttggcac aacatgctga aaaccgtgta
     3241 tagtgacgtg gaaaacccgc atctgatggg gtgggattat ccgaaatgcg atcgcgcaat
     3301 gcctaatatg cttcgcatca tggcctcttt agtgctagca cgtaagcata cgacatgttg
     3361 cagcttgtcc catcgctttt accgtttagc taatgagtgc gcacaagtat tatcggagat
     3421 ggtaatgtgc ggcgggagtt tatacgtgaa gccaggtggt actagttctg gggatgcaac
     3481 cacagcgtat gctaattcgg ttttcaatat ctgtcaggcc gttaccgcca acgtaaacgc
     3541 acttctgtca acggatggta ataaaattgc tgataagtac gtacgcaacc tgcaacatcg
     3601 tctgtatgag tgcctttatc gcaaccgcga tgtcgacacc gactttgtaa acgagttcta
     3661 tgcatatttg cgtaagcatt tctctatgat gatcctttca gacgatgccg ttgtgtgttt
     3721 caacagtacc tatgcctcgc aaggcctagt agcctccatc aaaaacttta agtccgttct
     3781 ttactatcag aacaacgtct ttatgtcaga ggccaagtgc tggaccgaga cggacttaac
     3841 taaaggccca cacgagttct gctcacaaca tactatgctt gtaaagcaag gtgatgacta
     3901 cgtctatctt ccttatcctg acccaagccg catcctggga gctggttgtt tcgttgacga
     3961 tatcgtgaag accgatggca ccctgatgat tgagcgtttc gtctctctgg cgattgacgc
     4021 gtatccgtta actaagcacc ccaatcaaga atacgcggac gtttttcact tatacttaca
     4081 gtatatccgt aagttacacg atgagctgac cggtcacatg cttgatatgt acagcgttat
     4141 gctgacgaat gacaacactt cgcgttattg ggagcctgag ttttatgaag cgatgtatac
     4201 acctcacaca gttctgcagt aagcttgcgg ccgcactcga gtctggtaaa gaaaccgctg
     4261 ctgcgaaatt tgaacgccag cacatggact cgtctactag cgcagcttaa ttaacctagg
     4321 ctgctgccac cgctgagcaa taactagcat aaccccttgg ggcctctaaa cgggtcttga
     4381 ggggtttttt gctgaaacct caggcatttg agaagcacac ggtcacactg cttccggtag
     4441 tcaataaacc ggtaaaccag caatagacat aagcggctat ttaacgaccc tgccctgaac
     4501 cgacgacaag ctgacgaccg ggtctccgca agtggcactt ttcggggaaa tgtgcgcgga
     4561 acccctattt gtttattttt ctaaatacat tcaaatatgt atccgctcat gaattaattc
     4621 ttagaaaaac tcatcgagca tcaaatgaaa ctgcaattta ttcatatcag gattatcaat
     4681 accatatttt tgaaaaagcc gtttctgtaa tgaaggagaa aactcaccga ggcagttcca
     4741 taggatggca agatcctggt atcggtctgc gattccgact cgtccaacat caatacaacc
     4801 tattaatttc ccctcgtcaa aaataaggtt atcaagtgag aaatcaccat gagtgacgac
     4861 tgaatccggt gagaatggca aaagtttatg catttctttc cagacttgtt caacaggcca
     4921 gccattacgc tcgtcatcaa aatcactcgc atcaaccaaa ccgttattca ttcgtgattg
     4981 cgcctgagcg agacgaaata cgcggtcgct gttaaaagga caattacaaa caggaatcga
     5041 atgcaaccgg cgcaggaaca ctgccagcgc atcaacaata ttttcacctg aatcaggata
     5101 ttcttctaat acctggaatg ctgttttccc ggggatcgca gtggtgagta accatgcatc
     5161 atcaggagta cggataaaat gcttgatggt cggaagaggc ataaattccg tcagccagtt
     5221 tagtctgacc atctcatctg taacatcatt ggcaacgcta cctttgccat gtttcagaaa
     5281 caactctggc gcatcgggct tcccatacaa tcgatagatt gtcgcacctg attgcccgac
     5341 attatcgcga gcccatttat acccatataa atcagcatcc atgttggaat ttaatcgcgg
     5401 cctagagcaa gacgtttccc gttgaatatg gctcatactc ttcctttttc aatattattg
     5461 aagcatttat cagggttatt gtctcatgag cggatacata tttgaatgta tttagaaaaa
     5521 taaacaaata ggcatgcagc gctcttccgc ttcctcgctc actgactcgc tacgctcggt
     5581 cgttcgactg cggcgagcgg tgtcagctca ctcaaaagcg gtaatacggt tatccacaga
     5641 atcaggggat aaagccggaa agaacatgtg agcaaaaagc aaagcaccgg aagaagccaa
     5701 cgccgcaggc gtttttccat aggctccgcc cccctgacga gcatcacaaa aatcgacgct
     5761 caagccagag gtggcgaaac ccgacaggac tataaagata ccaggcgttt ccccctggaa
     5821 gctccctcgt gcgctctcct gttccgaccc tgccgcttac cggatacctg tccgcctttc
     5881 tcccttcggg aagcgtggcg ctttctcata gctcacgctg ttggtatctc agttcggtgt
     5941 aggtcgttcg ctccaagctg ggctgtgtgc acgaaccccc cgttcagccc gaccgctgcg
     6001 ccttatccgg taactatcgt cttgagtcca acccggtaag acacgactta tcgccactgg
     6061 cagcagccat tggtaactga tttagaggac tttgtcttga agttatgcac ctgttaaggc
     6121 taaactgaaa gaacagattt tggtgagtgc ggtcctccaa cccacttacc ttggttcaaa
     6181 gagttggtag ctcagcgaac cttgagaaaa ccaccgttgg tagcggtggt ttttctttat
     6241 ttatgagatg atgaatcaat cggtctatca agtcaacgaa cagctattcc gttactctag
     6301 atttcagtgc aatttatctc ttcaaatgta gcacctgaag tcagccccat acgatataag
     6361 ttgtaattct catgttagtc atgccccgcg cccaccggaa ggagctgact gggttgaagg
     6421 ctctcaaggg catcggtcga gatcccggtg cctaatgagt gagctaactt acattaattg
     6481 cgttgcgctc actgcccgct ttccagtcgg gaaacctgtc gtgccagctg cattaatgaa
     6541 tcggccaacg cgcggggaga ggcggtttgc gtattgggcg ccagggtggt ttttcttttc
     6601 accagtgaga cgggcaacag ctgattgccc ttcaccgcct ggccctgaga gagttgcagc
     6661 aagcggtcca cgctggtttg ccccagcagg cgaaaatcct gtttgatggt ggttaacggc
     6721 g
//
